>Addgene plasmid #92253 | pMCh-633 | addgene full sequence | sequence record 194412 | Addgene NGS Result
CCTCCAAAAAAAAAAAAAAAAAAAAAAAAAAAAAAAAAAAAAAAAGAATTCACTGGCCGTCGTTTTACAA
CGTCGTGACTGGGAAAACCCTGGCGTTACCCAACTTAATCGCCTTGCAGCACATCCCCCTTTCGCCAGCT
GGCGTAATAGCGAAGAGGCCCGCACCGATCGCCCTTCCCAACAGTTGCGCAGCCTGAATGGCGAATGGCG
CCTGATGCGGTATTTTCTCCTTACGCATCTGTGCGGTATTTCACACCGCATA
[95 nt withheld, positions 263-357]
T
[46 nt withheld, positions 359-404]
C
[141 nt withheld, positions 406-546]
CCTTTGACGTTGGAGTCCACGTTCTTT
[37 nt withheld, positions 574-610]
ACTCTATCTCGGGCTATTCTTTTGATTTATAAGGGATTTTGCCGATTTCGGTCTATTGGTTAAAAAATGA
GCTGATTTAACAAAAATTTAACGCGAATTTTAACAAAATATTAACGTTTACAATTTTATGGTGCACTCTC
AGTACAATCTGCTCTGATGCCGCATAGTTAAGCCAGCCCCGACACCCGCCAACACCCGCTGACGCGCCCT
GACGGGCTTGTCTGCTCCCGGCATCCGCTTACAGACAAGCTGTGACCGTCTCCGGGAGCTGCATGTGTCA
GAGGTTTTCACCGTCATCACCGAAACGCGCGAGACGAAAGGGCCTCGTGATACGCCTATTTTTATAGGTT
AATGTCATGATAATAATGGTTTCTTAGACGTCAGGTGGCACTTTTCGGGGAAATGTGCGCGGAACCCCTA
TTTGTTTATTTTTCTAAATACATTCAAATATGTATCCGCTCATGAGACAATAACCCTGATAAATGCTTCA
ATAATATTGAAAAAGGAAGAGTATGAGTATTCAACATTTCCGTGTCGCCCTTATTCCCTTTTTTGCGGCA
TTTTGCCTTCCTGTTTTTGCTCACCCAGAAACGCTGGTGAAAGTAAAAGATGCTGAAGATCAGTTGGGTG
CACGAGTGGGTTACATCGAACTGGATCTCAACAGCGGTAAGATCCTTGAGAGTTTTCGCCCCGAAGAACG
TTTTCCAATGATGAGCACTTTTAAAGTTCTGCTATGTGGCGCGGTATTATCCCGTATTGACGCCGGGCAA
GAGCAACTCGGTCGCCGCATACACTATTCTCAGAATGACTTGGTTGAGTACTCACCAGTCACAGAAAAGC
ATCTTACGGATGGCATGACAGTAAGAGAATTATGCAGTGCTGCCATAACCATGAGTGATAACACTGCGGC
CAACTTACTTCTGACAACGATCGGAGGACCGAAGGAGCTAACCGCTTTTTTGCACAACATGGGGGATCAT
GTAACTCGCCTTGATCGTTGGGAACCGGAGCTGAATGAAGCCATACCAAACGACGAGCGTGACACCACGA
TGCCTGTAGCAATGGCAACAACGTTGCGCAAACTATTAACTGGCGAACTACTTACTCTAGCTTCCCGGCA
ACAATTAATAGACTGGATGGAGGCGGATAAAGTTGCAGGACCACTTCTGCGCTCGGCCCTTCCGGCTGGC
TGGTTTATTGCTGATAAATCTGGAGCCGGTGAGCGTGGGTCTCGCGGTATCATTGCAGCACTGGGGCCAG
ATGGTAAGCCCTCCCGTATCGTAGTTATCTACACGACGGGGAGTCAGGCAACTATGGATGAACGAAATAG
ACAGATCGCTGAGATAGGTGCCTCACTGATTAAGCATTGGTAACTGTCAGACCAAGTTTACTCATATATA
CTTTAGATTGATTTAAAACTTCATTTTTAATTTAAAAGGATCTAGGTGAAGATCCTTTTTGATAATCTCA
TGACCAAAATCCCTTAACGTGAGTTTTCGTTCCACTGAGCGTCAGACCCCGTAGAAAAGATCAAAGGATC
TTCTTGAGATCCTTTTTTTCTGCGCGTAATCTGCTGCTTGCAAACAAAAAAACCACCGCTACCAGCGGTG
GTTTGTTTGCCGGATCAAGAGCTACCAACTCTTTTTCCGAAGGTAACTGGCTTCAGCAGAGCGCAGATAC
CAAATACTGTTCTTCTAGTGTAGCCGTAGTTAGGCCACCACTTCAAGAACTCTGTAGCACCGCCTACATA
CCTCGCTCTGCTAATCCTGTTACCAGTGGCTGCTGCCAGTGGCGATAAGTCGTGTCTTACCGGGTTGGAC
TCAAGACGATAGTTACCGGATAAGGCGCAGCGGTCGGGCTGAACGGGGGGTTCGTGCACACAGCCCAGCT
TGGAGCGAACGACCTACACCGAACTGAGATACCTACAGCGTGAGCTATGAGAAAGCGCCACGCTTCCCGA
AGGGAGAAAGGCGGACAGGTATCCGGTAAGCGGCAGGGTCGGAACAGGAGAGCGCACGAGGGAGCTTCCA
GGGGGAAACGCCTGGTATCTTTATAGTCCTGTCGGGTTTCGCCACCTCTGACTTGAGCGTCGATTTTTGT
GATGCTCGTCAGGGGGGCGGAGCCTATGGAAAAACGCCAGCAACGCGGCCTTTTTACGGTTCCTGGCCTT
TTGCTGGCCTTTTGCTCACATGTTCTTTCCTGCGTTATCCCCTGATTCTGTGGATAACCGTATTACCGCC
TTTGAGTGAGCTGATACCGCTCGCCGCAGCCGAACGACCGAGCGCAGCGAGTCAGTGAGCGAGGAAGCGG
AAGAGCGCCCAATACGCAAACCGCCTCTCCCCGCGCGTTGGCCGATTCATTAATGCAGCTGGCACGACAG
GTTTCCCGACTGGAAAGCGGGCAGTGAGCGCAACGCAATTAATGTGAGTTAGCTCACTCATTAGGCACCC
CAGGCTTTACACTTTATGCTTCCGGCTCGTATGTTGTGTGGAATTGTGAGCGGATAACAATTTCACACAG
GAAACAGCTATGACCATGATTACGCCAAGCTTAATTCCCTCCCCAGCAGGCAGAAGTATGCAAAGCATGC
ATCTCAATTAGTCAGCAACCATAGTCCCGCCCCTAACTCCGCCCATCCCGCCCCTAACTCCGCCCAGTTC
CGCCCATTCTCCGCCCCATGGCTGACTAATTTTTTTTATTTATGCAGAGGCCGAGGCCGCCTCGGCCTCT
GAGCTATTCCAGAAGTAGTGAGGAGGCTTTTTTGGAGGCCTAGGCTTTTGCAAAAAGCTTTGCAAAGATG
GATAAAGTTTTAAACAGAGAGGAATCTTTGCAGCTAATGGACCTTCTAGGTCTTGAAAGGAGTGGGAATT
GGCTCCGGTGCCCGTCAGTGGGCAGAGCGCACATCGCCCACAGTCCCCGAGAAGTTGGGGGGAGGGGTCG
GCAATTGAACCGGTGCCTAGAGAAGGTGGCGCGGGGTAAACTGGGAAAGTGATGTCGTGTACTGGCTCCG
CCTTTTTCCCGAGGGTGGGGGAGAACCGTATATAAGTGCAGTAGTCGCCGTGAACGTTCTTTTTCGCAAC
GGGTTTGCCGCCAGAACACAGGTAAGTGCCGTGTGTGGTTCCCGCGGGCCTGGCCTCTTTACGGGTTATG
GCCCTTGCGTGCCTTGAATTACTTCCACCTGGCTGCAGTACGTGATTCTTGATCCCGAGCTTCGGGTTGG
AAGTGGGTGGGAGAGTTCGAGGCCTTGCGCTTAAGGAGCCCCTTCGCCTCGTGCTTGAGTTGAGGCCTGG
CCTGGGCGCTGGGGCCGCCGCGTGCGAATCTGGTGGCACCTTCGCGCCTGTCTCGCTGCTTTCGATAAGT
CTCTAGCCATTTAAAATTTTTGATGACCTGCTGCGACGCTTTTTTTCTGGCAAGATAGTCTTGTAAATGC
GGGCCAAGATCTGCACACTGGTATTTCGGTTTTTGGGGCCGCGGGCGGCGACGGGGCCCGTGCGTCCCAG
CGCACATGTTCGGCGAGGCGGGGCCTGCGAGCGCGGCCACCGAGAATCGGACGGGGGTAGTCTCAAGCTG
GCCGGCCTGCTCTGGTGCCTGGCCTCGCGCCGCCGTGTATCGCCCCGCCCTGGGCGGCAAGGCTGGCCCG
GTCGGCACCAGTTGCGTGAGCGGAAAGATGGCCGCTTCCCGGCCCTGCTGCAGGGAGCTCAAAATGGAGG
ACGCGGCGCTCGGGAGAGCGGGCGGGTGAGTCACCCACACAAAGGAAAAGGGCCTTTCCGTCCTCAGCCG
TCGCTTCATGTGACTCCACGGAGTACCGGGCGCCGTCCAGGCACCTCGATTAGTTCTCGAGCTTTTGGAG
TACGTCGTCTTTAGGTTGGGGGGAGGGGTTTTATGCGATGGAGTTTCCCCACACTGAGTGGGTGGAGACT
GAAGTTAGGCCAGCTTGGCACTTGATGTAATTCTCCTTGGAATTTGCCCTTTTTGAGTTTGGATCTTGGT
TCATTCTCAAGCCTCAGACAGTGGTTCAAAGTTTTTTTCTTCCATTTCAGGTGTCGTGAGGAATTCTCTA
GAGATCCCTCGACCTCGAGATCCATTGTGCTGGATCTACAATGGCCCCTATACTAGGTTATTGGAAAATT
AAGGGCCTTGTGCAACCCACTCGACTTCTTTTGGAATATCTTGAAGAAAAATATGAAGAGCATTTGTATG
AGCGCGATGAAGGTGATAAATGGCGAAACAAAAAGTTTGAATTGGGTTTGGAGTTTCCCAATCTTCCTTA
TTATATTGATGGTGATGTTAAATTAACACAGTCTATGGCCATCATACGTTATATAGCTGACAAGCACAAC
ATGTTGGGTGGTTGTCCAAAAGAGCGTGCAGAGATTTCAATGCTTGAAGGAGCGGTTTTGGATATTAGAT
ACGGTGTTTCGAGAATTGCATATAGTAAAGACTTTGAAACTCTCAAAGTTGATTTTCTTAGCAAGCTACC
TGAAATGCTGAAAATGTTCGAAGATCGTTTATGTCATAAAACATATTTAAATGGTGATCATGTAACCCAT
CCTGACTTCATGTTGTATGACGCTCTTGATGTTGTTTTATACATGGACCCAATGTGCCTGGATGCGTTCC
CAAAATTAGTTTGTTTTAAAAAACGTATTGAAGCTATCCCACAAATTGATAAGTACTTGAAATCCAGCAA
GTATATAGCATGGCCTTTGCAGGGCTGGCAAGCCACGTTTGGTGGTGGCGACCATCCTCCAAAATCGGAT
CTGGTTCCGCGTGGATCCCGTGCCAAATCTGACAGTGATAAAATCTCAAATGGCTCTAGCATCAACTGGC
CCCCAGAATTCCATCCGGGAGTTCCATGGAAAGGACTGCAGAATATTGACCCTGAGAATGACCCTGACGT
CACTCCTGGCAGTGTCCCCACTGGGCCTACCATCAACACCACCATCCAGGATGTCAACCGCTACCTCCTC
AAGAGTGGAGGTAAACTGTCAGACATCAAATCGACGGCCTCCTCTGGCCCTACCTCCCACACGCAAGCCT
CTCTGTCTCATGAACTATGGAAGGTGCCCAGAAACAGTACTGCACCCACGAGGCCACCTCCAGGGTTAAC
CAATCCCAAGCCCTCCTCCACCGCCGGTGCCAGCCCCCTCGGCGCCACCAGCTCCTACTCCTCGGGTTCT
GCCGCCAGCACCGACACCTCAGGAAGAACCAGCAGCTGGCTCGTTCTTCGAAACCTCACTCCCCAGATTG
ATGGTTCTACACTGCGGACATTGTGTTTGCAACATGGGCCTCTTATCACATTCCACCTGAATCTGACTCA
AGGCAATGCTGTGGTCCGGTACAGCTCCAAGGAGGAGGCTGCCAAGGCCCAGAAGTCTCTGCACATGTGC
GTCCTGGGAAACACTACCATCCTGGCCGAGTTCGCTGGTGAAGAAGAAGTGAATCGCTTCTTAGCCCAAG
GCCAGGCGCTGCCACCCACTTCCAGCGCCCAGTCCAGCAGCGCGTCCAGCCAGCCGCGGCTCAGCGCAGC
GGGCAGCTCCCATGGCCTGGTACGCAGCGACGCTGGCCACTGGAACGCCCCGTGCCTGGGTGGCAAGGGG
AGCAGTGAGCTGCTGGCCGGCGGGGTGCCCCAGTACTCCAGCAGCCTGGCCGGCCCGCCCAGCGCCGACG
ACAGCAGGGTGATAGGCAGCCCCACGCCGCTAACCACCCTGCTGCCTGGGGACCTGCTCAGCGGGGAGTC
CCTGTAGGCGCTGCCATCATCAGCACCAGGAGAGCCGCGGCCGCGACTCTAGAGTGAGGGTCCCCACCTG
GGACCCTTGAGAGTATCAGGTCTCCCACGTGGGAGACAAGAAATCCCTGTTTAATATTTAAACAGCAGTG
TTCCCCATCTGGGTCCTTGCACCCCTCACTCTGGCCTCAGCCGACTGCACAGCGGCCCCTGCATCCCCTT
GGCTGTGAGGCCCCTGGACAAGCAGAGGTGGCCAGAGCTGGGAGGCATGGCCCTGGGGTCCCACGAATTT
GCTGGGGAATCTCGTTTTTCTTCTTAAGACTTTTGGGACATGGTTTGACTCCCGAACATCACCGACGTGT
CTCCTGTTTTTCTGGGTGGCCTCGGGACACCTGCCCTGCCCCCACGAGGGTCAGGACTGTGACTCTTTTT
AGGGCCAGGCAGGTGCCTGGACATTTGCCTTGCTGGACGGGGACTGGGGATGTGGGAGGGAGCAGACAGG
AGGAATCATGTCAGGCCTGTGTGTGAAAGGAAGCTCCACTGTCACCCTCCACCTCTTCACCCCCCACTCA
CCAGTGTCCCCTCCACTGTCACATTGTAACTGAACTTCAGGATAATAAAGTGTTTG
Features (pLannotate 1.2.2; 18 found; start..end, strand, type, name):
     48..205     +  CDS            lacZα (fragment): LacZα fragment of β-galactosidase; lacZ fragment
    211..262     -  misc_feature   bom (fragment): basis of mobility region from pBR322
    281..736     +  rep_origin     f1 ori (sequence partly withheld): f1 bacteriophage origin of replication; arrow indicates direction of (+) strand synthesis
    737..786     -  misc_feature   bom (fragment): basis of mobility region from pBR322
    888..923     -  CDS            rop (fragment): Rop protein, which maintains plasmids at low copy number; rop
   1018..1122    +  promoter       AmpR promoter: bla
   1123..1983    +  CDS            AmpR: β-lactamase; bla; confers resistance to ampicillin, carbenicillin, and related antibiotics
   2154..2742    +  rep_origin     ori: high-copy-number ColE1/pMB1/pBR322/pUC origin of replication
   2925..3017    +  CDS            lacI (fragment): lac repressor; lacI; The lac repressor binds to the lac operator to inhibit transcription in E. coli. This inhibition can be relieved by adding lactose or isopropyl-β-D-thiogalactopyranoside (IPTG).
   3030..3051    +  protein_bind   CAP binding site: CAP binding activates transcription in the presence of cAMP. E. coli catabolite activator protein
   3066..3096    +  promoter       lac promoter: promoter for the E. coli lac operon
   3104..3120    +  protein_bind   lac operator: The lac repressor binds to the lac operator to inhibit transcription in E. coli. This inhibition can be relieved by adding lactose or isopropyl-β-D-thiogalactopyranoside (IPTG). lac repressor encoded by lacI
   3176..3386    +  promoter       SV40 promoter: SV40 early promoter
   3408..3474    +  CDS            small t antigen (fragment): SV40 (simian virus 40) small t antigen
   3481..4659    +  promoter       EF-1α promoter: strong constitutive promoter for human elongation factor EF-1α
   4715..5365    +  CDS            GST: glutathione S-transferase from Schistosoma japonicum
   5356..6354    +  CDS            TNRC6C (fragment): TNR6C_HUMAN - Also known as KIAA1582. Experimental evidence at protein level: Swiss-Prot protein existence level 1. Plays a role in RNA-mediated gene silencing by micro-RNAs (miRNAs). Required for miRNA-dependent translational repression of complementary mRNAs by argonaute family proteins. As scaffoldng protein associates with argonaute proteins bound to partially complementary mRNAs and simultaneously can recruit CCR4-NOT and PAN deadenylase complexes. From Homo sapiens (Human).
   6403..6495    +  ncRNA          G-CSF SLDE: Accession: RF00183 - G-CSF factor stem-loop destabilising element (SLDE)
