[The description below was written by a language model from this plasmid's Addgene catalogue record and pLannotate feature annotations shown in this document.]
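Description:
pMCh-633 is a mammalian expression plasmid built on the pEBG backbone, designed to produce a GST fusion of a mutant C-terminal effector domain (CED) from human TNRC6C, one of the GW182-family proteins that act downstream of Argonaute in miRNA-mediated silencing. The plasmid is about 7 kb and is propagated in E. coli through a high-copy ColE1/pUC-type origin with ampicillin selection via the bla gene. An f1 phage origin is also present. The small lacZα, lacI, rop and bom fragments, together with the lac promoter/operator region, appear to be remnants of the cloning vector lineage rather than functional parts of the design.

The expression cassette is driven by the strong constitutive human EF-1α promoter. An SV40 early promoter segment and a short SV40 small t antigen fragment lie just upstream of it. The promoter is followed by the Schistosoma japonicum glutathione S-transferase coding sequence, supplied by the backbone as an N-terminal tag, which is fused to the TNRC6C fragment covering residues 1369–1690. This "7W7A" version carries seven tryptophan-to-alanine substitutions (W1445A, W1487A, W1494A, W1504A, W1605A, W1648A and W1659A) that eliminate the W-containing motifs of the domain. Downstream of the insert, the annotation detects a sequence resembling the G-CSF stem-loop destabilising element, probably part of the backbone's 3′ region. No polyadenylation signal is annotated.

The associated study concerns GW182-mediated recruitment of the CCR4-NOT deadenylase complex through conserved W-motifs. The construct therefore fits use as a loss-of-binding mutant alongside the wild-type CED, for example in GST pull-downs from transfected mammalian cells to test how interactions depend on the tryptophan motifs.
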