Addgene plasmid #92253: pMCh-633
Purpose: Plasmid for expression of GST-tagged human TNRC6C 7W7A CED with seven mutated W-motifs in mammalian cells
Depositing lab: Marina Chekulaeva & Witold Filipowicz. Depositing organization: Friedrich Miescher Institute for Biomedical Research. Publication: miRNA repression involves GW182-mediated recruitment of CCR4-NOT through conserved W-containing motifs. Chekulaeva M, Mathys H, Zipprich JT, Attig J, Colic M, Parker R, Filipowicz W. Nat Struct Mol Biol. 2011 Oct 7;18(11):1218-26. doi: 10.1038/nsmb.2166. PubMed 21984184.
Backbone
  Vector backbone: pEBG
  Backbone manufacturer: Addgene 22227
  Backbone size w/o insert (bp): 5996
  Total vector size (bp): 6965
  Vector type: Mammalian Expression
Growth in bacteria
  Bacterial resistance: Ampicillin, 100 μg/mL
  Growth temperature: 37°C
  Growth strain: DH5alpha
  Copy number: High Copy
Gene/Insert
  Gene/Insert name: TNRC6C CED
  Species: H. sapiens (human)
  Insert size (bp): 969
  Mutation: C-terminal effector domain (CED): aa 1369-1690 with the following point mutations: W1445A; W1487A;W1494A; W1504A; W1605A; W1648A; W1659A
  GenBank ID: NM_001142640.1
  Entrez Gene: TNRC6C
  Promoter: EF1A
  Tag / fusion protein: GST (N terminal on backbone)
  Cloning method: Unknown
  Sequencing primers: 5′ atagcatggcctttgcaggg; 3′ ACAGGGATTTCTTGTCTCCCAC
Terms and licenses: Academic/Nonprofit Terms; Industry Terms: Not Available to Industry
How to cite: pMCh-633 was a gift from Marina Chekulaeva & Witold Filipowicz (Addgene plasmid # 92253 ; http://n2t.net/addgene:92253 ; RRID:Addgene_92253)
